>Addgene plasmid #120460 | EF1a_MITF_P2A_Hygro_Barcode | depositor full sequence | sequence record 234636 | EF1a_MITF_P2A_Hygro_Barcode sequence 10745 bps
GTCGACGGATCGGGAGATCTCCCGATCCCCTATGGTGCACTCTCAGTACAATCTGCTCTGATGCCGCATA
GTTAAGCCAGTATCTGCTCCCTGCTTGTGTGTTGGAGGTCGCTGAGTAGTGCGCGAGCAAAATTTAAGCT
ACAACAAGGCAAGGCTTGACCGACAATTGCATGAAGAATCTGCTTAGGGTTAGGCGTTTTGCGCTGCTTC
GCGATGTACGGGCCAGATATACGCGTTGACATTGATTATTGACTAGTTATTAATAGTAATCAATTACGGG
GTCATTAGTTCATAGCCCATATATGGAGTTCCGCGTTACATAACTTACGGTAAATGGCCCGCCTGGCTGA
CCGCCCAACGACCCCCGCCCATTGACGTCAATAATGACGTATGTTCCCATAGTAACGCCAATAGGGACTT
TCCATTGACGTCAATGGGTGGAGTATTTACGGTAAACTGCCCACTTGGCAGTACATCAAGTGTATCATAT
GCCAAGTACGCCCCCTATTGACGTCAATGACGGTAAATGGCCCGCCTGGCATTATGCCCAGTACATGACC
TTATGGGACTTTCCTACTTGGCAGTACATCTACGTATTAGTCATCGCTATTACCATGGTGATGCGGTTTT
GGCAGTACATCAATGGGCGTGGATAGCGGTTTGACTCACGGGGATTTCCAAGTCTCCACCCCATTGACGT
CAATGGGAGTTTGTTTTGGCACCAAAATCAACGGGACTTTCCAAAATGTCGTAACAACTCCGCCCCATTG
ACGCAAATGGGCGGTAGGCGTGTACGGTGGGAGGTCTATATAAGCAGCGCGTTTTGCCTGTACTGGGTCT
CTCTGGTTAGACCAGATCTGAGCCTGGGAGCTCTCTGGCTAACTAGGGAACCCACTGCTTAAGCCTCAAT
AAAGCTTGCCTTGAGTGCTTCAAGTAGTGTGTGCCCGTCTGTTGTGTGACTCTGGTAACTAGAGATCCCT
CAGACCCTTTTAGTCAGTGTGGAAAATCTCTAGCAGTGGCGCCCGAACAGGGACTTGAAAGCGAAAGGGA
AACCAGAGGAGCTCTCTCGACGCAGGACTCGGCTTGCTGAAGCGCGCACGGCAAGAGGCGAGGGGCGGCG
ACTGGTGAGTACGCCAAAAATTTTGACTAGCGGAGGCTAGAAGGAGAGAGATGGGTGCGAGAGCGTCAGT
ATTAAGCGGGGGAGAATTAGATCGCGATGGGAAAAAATTCGGTTAAGGCCAGGGGGAAAGAAAAAATATA
AATTAAAACATATAGTATGGGCAAGCAGGGAGCTAGAACGATTCGCAGTTAATCCTGGCCTGTTAGAAAC
ATCAGAAGGCTGTAGACAAATACTGGGACAGCTACAACCATCCCTTCAGACAGGATCAGAAGAACTTAGA
TCATTATATAATACAGTAGCAACCCTCTATTGTGTGCATCAAAGGATAGAGATAAAAGACACCAAGGAAG
CTTTAGACAAGATAGAGGAAGAGCAAAACAAAAGTAAGACCACCGCACAGCAAGCGGCCGCTGATCTTCA
GACCTGGAGGAGGAGATATGAGGGACAATTGGAGAAGTGAATTATATAAATATAAAGTAGTAAAAATTGA
ACCATTAGGAGTAGCACCCACCAAGGCAAAGAGAAGAGTGGTGCAGAGAGAAAAAAGAGCAGTGGGAATA
GGAGCTTTGTTCCTTGGGTTCTTGGGAGCAGCAGGAAGCACTATGGGCGCAGCGTCAATGACGCTGACGG
TACAGGCCAGACAATTATTGTCTGGTATAGTGCAGCAGCAGAACAATTTGCTGAGGGCTATTGAGGCGCA
ACAGCATCTGTTGCAACTCACAGTCTGGGGCATCAAGCAGCTCCAGGCAAGAATCCTGGCTGTGGAAAGA
TACCTAAAGGATCAACAGCTCCTGGGGATTTGGGGTTGCTCTGGAAAACTCATTTGCACCACTGCTGTGC
CTTGGAATGCTAGTTGGAGTAATAAATCTCTGGAACAGATTTGGAATCACACGACCTGGATGGAGTGGGA
CAGAGAAATTAACAATTACACAAGCTTAATACACTCCTTAATTGAAGAATCGCAAAACCAGCAAGAAAAG
AATGAACAAGAATTATTGGAATTAGATAAATGGGCAAGTTTGTGGAATTGGTTTAACATAACAAATTGGC
TGTGGTATATAAAATTATTCATAATGATAGTAGGAGGCTTGGTAGGTTTAAGAATAGTTTTTGCTGTACT
TTCTATAGTGAATAGAGTTAGGCAGGGATATTCACCATTATCGTTTCAGACCCACCTCCCAACCCCGAGG
GGACCCGACAGGCCCGAAGGAATAGAAGAAGAAGGTGGAGAGAGAGACAGAGACAGATCCATTCGATTAG
TGAACGGATCGGCACTGCGTGCGCCAATTCTGCAGACAAATGGCAGTATTCATCCACAATTTTAAAAGAA
AAGGGGGGATTGGGGGGTACAGTGCAGGGGAAAGAATAGTAGACATAATAGCAACAGACATACAAACTAA
AGAATTACAAAAACAAATTACAAAAATTCAAAATTTTCGGGTTTATTACAGGGACAGCAGAGATCCAGTT
TGGTTAATTAATCGATAAGCTTTGCAAAGATGGATAAAGTTTTAAACAGAGAGGAATCTTTGCAGCTAAT
GGACCTTCTAGGTCTTGAAAGGAGTGGGAATTGGCTCCGGTGCCCGTCAGTGGGCAGAGCGCACATCGCC
CACAGTCCCCGAGAAGTTGGGGGGAGGGGTCGGCAATTGAACCGGTGCCTAGAGAAGGTGGCGCGGGGTA
AACTGGGAAAGTGATGTCGTGTACTGGCTCCGCCTTTTTCCCGAGGGTGGGGGAGAACCGTATATAAGTG
CAGTAGTCGCCGTGAACGTTCTTTTTCGCAACGGGTTTGCCGCCAGAACACAGGTAAGTGCCGTGTGTGG
TTCCCGCGGGCCTGGCCTCTTTACGGGTTATGGCCCTTGCGTGCCTTGAATTACTTCCACCTGGCTGCAG
TACGTGATTCTTGATCCCGAGCTTCGGGTTGGAAGTGGGTGGGAGAGTTCGAGGCCTTGCGCTTAAGGAG
CCCCTTCGCCTCGTGCTTGAGTTGAGGCCTGGCCTGGGCGCTGGGGCCGCCGCGTGCGAATCTGGTGGCA
CCTTCGCGCCTGTCTCGCTGCTTTCGATAAGTCTCTAGCCATTTAAAATTTTTGATGACCTGCTGCGACG
CTTTTTTTCTGGCAAGATAGTCTTGTAAATGCGGGCCAAGATCTGCACACTGGTATTTCGGTTTTTGGGG
CCGCGGGCGGCGACGGGGCCCGTGCGTCCCAGCGCACATGTTCGGCGAGGCGGGGCCTGCGAGCGCGGCC
ACCGAGAATCGGACGGGGGTAGTCTCAAGCTGGCCGGCCTGCTCTGGTGCCTGGCCTCGCGCCGCCGTGT
ATCGCCCCGCCCTGGGCGGCAAGGCTGGCCCGGTCGGCACCAGTTGCGTGAGCGGAAAGATGGCCGCTTC
CCGGCCCTGCTGCAGGGAGCTCAAAATGGAGGACGCGGCGCTCGGGAGAGCGGGCGGGTGAGTCACCCAC
ACAAAGGAAAAGGGCCTTTCCGTCCTCAGCCGTCGCTTCATGTGACTCCACGGAGTACCGGGCGCCGTCC
AGGCACCTCGATTAGTTCTCGAGCTTTTGGAGTACGTCGTCTTTAGGTTGGGGGGAGGGGTTTTATGCGA
TGGAGTTTCCCCACACTGAGTGGGTGGAGACTGAAGTTAGGCCAGCTTGGCACTTGATGTAATTCTCCTT
GGAATTTGCCCTTTTTGAGTTTGGATCTTGGTTCATTCTCAAGCCTCAGACAGTGGTTCAAAGTTTTTTT
CTTCCATTTCAGGTGTCGTGAGGAATTAGCTTGGTACTAATACGACTCACTATAGGGAGACCCAAGCTGG
CTAGGTAAGCTTGATATCGAATTCCTGCAGCCCGGGGGATCCCGCCACCATGCTGGAAATGCTAGAATAT
AATCACTATCAGGTGCAGACCCACCTCGAAAACCCCACCAAGTACCACATACAGCAAGCCCAACGGCAGC
AGGTAAAGCAGTACCTTTCTACCACTTTAGCAAATAAACATGCCAACCAGGTCCTGAGCTTGCCATGTCC
AAACCAGCCTGGCGATCATGTCATGCCACCGGTGCCGGGGAGCAGCGCACCCAACAGCCCCATGGCTATG
CTTACGCTTAACTCCAACTGTGAAAAAGAGGGATTTTATAAGTTTGAAGAGCAAAACAGGGCAGAGAGCG
AGTGCCCAGGCATGAACACACATTCACGAGCGTCCTGTATGCAGATGGATGATGTAATCGATGACATCAT
TAGCCTAGAATCAAGTTATAATGAGGAAATCTTGGGCTTGATGGATCCTGCTTTGCAAATGGCAAATACG
TTGCCTGTCTCGGGAAACTTGATTGATCTTTATGGAAACCAAGGTCTGCCCCCACCAGGCCTCACCATCA
GCAACTCCTGTCCAGCCAACCTTCCCAACATAAAAAGGGAGCTCACAGAGTCTGAAGCAAGAGCACTGGC
CAAAGAGAGGCAGAAAAAGGACAATCACAACCTGATTGAACGAAGAAGAAGATTTAACATAAATGACCGC
ATTAAAGAACTAGGTACTTTGATTCCCAAGTCAAATGATCCAGACATGCGCTGGAACAAGGGAACCATCT
TAAAAGCATCCGTGGACTATATCCGAAAGTTGCAACGAGAACAGCAACGCGCAAAAGAACTTGAAAACCG
ACAGAAGAAACTGGAGCACGCCAACCGGCATTTGTTGCTCAGAATACAGGAACTTGAAATGCAGGCTCGA
GCTCATGGACTTTCCCTTATTCCATCCACGGGTCTCTGCTCTCCAGATTTGGTGAATCGGATCATCAAGC
AAGAACCCGTTCTTGAGAACTGCAGCCAAGACCTCCTTCAGCATCATGCAGACCTAACCTGTACAACAAC
TCTCGATCTCACGGATGGCACCATCACCTTCAACAACAACCTCGGAACTGGGACTGAGGCCAACCAAGCC
TATAGTGTCCCCACAAAAATGGGATCCAAACTGGAAGACATCCTGATGGACGACACCCTTTCTCCCGTCG
GTGTCACTGATCCACTCCTTTCCTCAGTGTCCCCCGGAGCTTCCAAAACAAGCAGCCGGAGGAGCAGTAT
GAGCATGGAAGAGACGGAGCACACTTGTGGATCCGGCGCAACAAACTTCTCTCTGCTGAAACAAGCCGGA
GATGTCGAAGAGAATCCTGGACCGATGAAAAAGCCTGAACTCACCGCGACGTCTGTCGAGAAGTTTCTGA
TCGAAAAGTTCGACAGCGTCTCCGACCTGATGCAGCTCTCGGAGGGCGAAGAATCTCGTGCTTTCAGCTT
CGATGTAGGAGGGCGTGGATATGTCCTGCGGGTAAATAGCTGCGCCGATGGTTTCTACAAAGATCGTTAT
GTTTATCGGCACTTTGCATCGGCCGCGCTCCCGATTCCGGAAGTGCTTGACATTGGGGAATTCAGCGAGA
GCCTGACCTATTGCATCTCCCGCCGTGCACAGGGTGTCACGTTGCAAGACCTGCCTGAAACCGAACTGCC
CGCTGTTCTGCAGCCGGTCGCGGAGGCCATGGATGCGATCGCTGCGGCCGATCTTAGCCAGACGAGCGGG
TTCGGCCCATTCGGACCGCAAGGAATCGGTCAATACACTACATGGCGTGATTTCATATGCGCGATTGCTG
ATCCCCATGTGTATCACTGGCAAACTGTGATGGACGACACCGTCAGTGCGTCCGTCGCGCAGGCTCTCGA
TGAGCTGATGCTTTGGGCCGAGGACTGCCCCGAAGTCCGGCACCTCGTGCACGCGGATTTCGGCTCCAAC
AATGTCCTGACGGACAATGGCCGCATAACAGCGGTCATTGACTGGAGCGAGGCGATGTTCGGGGATTCCC
AATACGAGGTCGCCAACATCTTCTTCTGGAGGCCGTGGTTGGCTTGTATGGAGCAGCAGACGCGCTACTT
CGAGCGGAGGCATCCGGAGCTTGCAGGATCGCCGCGGCTCCGGGCGTATATGCTCCGCATTGGTCTTGAC
CAACTCTATCAGAGCTTGGTTGACGGCAATTTCGATGATGCAGCTTGGGCGCAGGGTCGATGCGACGCAA
TCGTCCGATCCGGAGCCGGGACTGTCGGGCGTACACAAATCGCCCGCAGAAGCGCGGCCGTCTGGACCGA
TGGCTGTGTAGAAGTACTCGCCGATAGTGGAAACCGACGCCCCAGCACTCGTCCGAGGGCAAAGGAATAA
GTTAGAACTATTTCCTGGCTGTTACGCGTCCATAAAGCCACACTTTTCCTACTGACGGGCTTGTTAAACA
GTGAACCGCCCGCCCCACGACCCGCAGCGCCCGACCGAAAGGAGCGCACGACCCCATGCATCGAACAAAA
GAAAAGGGGGGACTGGAAGGGCTAATTCACTCCCAACGAAGACAAGATATCATAACTTCGTATAGCATAC
ATTATACGAAGTTATCGGCTAGCTGGTCCGGACTGTACTGGGTCTCTCTGGTTAGACCAGATCTGAGCCT
GGGAGCTCTCTGGCTAACTAGGGAACCCACTGCTTAAGCCTCAATAAAGCTTGCCTTGAGTGCTTCAAGT
AGTGTGTGCCCGTCTGTTGTGTGACTCTGGTAACTAGAGATCCCTCAGACCCTTTTAGTCAGTGTGGAAA
ATCTCTAGCAGGGCCCGTTTAAACCCGCTGATCAGCCTCGACTGTGCCTTCTAGTTGCCAGCCATCTGTT
GTTTGCCCCTCCCCCGTGCCTTCCTTGACCCTGGAAGGTGCCACTCCCACTGTCCTTTCCTAATAAAATG
AGGAAATTGCATCGCATTGTCTGAGTAGGTGTCATTCTATTCTGGGGGGTGGGGTGGGGCAGGACAGCAA
GGGGGAGGATTGGGAAGACAATAGCAGGCATGCTGGGGATGCGGTGGGCTCTATGGCTTCTGAGGCGGAA
AGAACCAGCTGGGGCTCTAGGGGGTATCCCC
[124 nt withheld, positions 7032-7155]
C
[91 nt withheld, positions 7157-7247]
A
[49 nt withheld, positions 7249-7297]
CCTTTGACGTTGGAGTCCACGTTCTTT
[37 nt withheld, positions 7325-7361]
ACCCTATCTCGGTCTATTCTTTTGATTTATAAGGGATTTTGCCGATTTCGGCCTATTGGTTAAAAAATGA
GCTGATTTAACAAAAATTTAACGCGAATTAATTCTGTGGAATGTGTGTCAGTTAGGGTGTGGAAAGTCCC
CAGGCTCCCCAGCAGGCAGAAGTATGCAAAGCATGCATCTCAATTAGTCAGCAACCAGGTGTGGAAAGTC
CCCAGGCTCCCCAGCAGGCAGAAGTATGCAAAGCATGCATCTCAATTAGTCAGCAACCATAGTCCCGCCC
CTAACTCCGCCCATCCCGCCCCTAACTCCGCCCAGTTCCGCCCATTCTCCGCCCCATGGCTGACTAATTT
TTTTTATTTATGCAGAGGCCGAGGCCGCCTCTGCCTCTGAGCTATTCCAGAAGTAGTGAGGAGGCTTTTT
TGGAGGCCTAGGCTTTTGCAAAAAGCTCCCGGGAGCTTGTATATCCATTTTCGGATCTGATCAGCACGTG
TTGACAATTAATCATCGGCATAGTATATCGGCATAGTATAATACGACAAGGTGAGGAACTAAACCATGGC
CAAGTTGACCAGTGCCGTTCCGGTGCTCACCGCGCGCGACGTCGCCGGAGCGGTCGAGTTCTGGACCGAC
CGGCTCGGGTTCTCCCGGGACTTCGTGGAGGACGACTTCGCCGGTGTGGTCCGGGACGACGTGACCCTGT
TCATCAGCGCGGTCCAGGACCAGGTGGTGCCGGACAACACCCTGGCCTGGGTGTGGGTGCGCGGCCTGGA
CGAGCTGTACGCCGAGTGGTCGGAGGTCGTGTCCACGAACTTCCGGGACGCCTCCGGGCCGGCCATGACC
GAGATCGGCGAGCAGCCGTGGGGGCGGGAGTTCGCCCTGCGCGACCCGGCCGGCAACTGCGTGCACTTCG
TGGCCGAGGAGCAGGACTGACACGTGCTACGAGATTTCGATTCCACCGCCGCCTTCTATGAAAGGTTGGG
CTTCGGAATCGTTTTCCGGGACGCCGGCTGGATGATCCTCCAGCGCGGGGATCTCATGCTGGAGTTCTTC
GCCCACCCCAACTTGTTTATTGCAGCTTATAATGGTTACAAATAAAGCAATAGCATCACAAATTTCACAA
ATAAAGCATTTTTTTCACTGCATTCTAGTTGTGGTTTGTCCAAACTCATCAATGTATCTTATCATGTCTG
TATACCGTCGACCTCTAGCTAGAGCTTGGCGTAATCATGGTCATAGCTGTTTCCTGTGTGAAATTGTTAT
CCGCTCACAATTCCACACAACATACGAGCCGGAAGCATAAAGTGTAAAGCCTGGGGTGCCTAATGAGTGA
GCTAACTCACATTAATTGCGTTGCGCTCACTGCCCGCTTTCCAGTCGGGAAACCTGTCGTGCCAGCTGCA
TTAATGAATCGGCCAACGCGCGGGGAGAGGCGGTTTGCGTATTGGGCGCTCTTCCGCTTCCTCGCTCACT
GACTCGCTGCGCTCGGTCGTTCGGCTGCGGCGAGCGGTATCAGCTCACTCAAAGGCGGTAATACGGTTAT
CCACAGAATCAGGGGATAACGCAGGAAAGAACATGTGAGCAAAAGGCCAGCAAAAGGCCAGGAACCGTAA
AAAGGCCGCGTTGCTGGCGTTTTTCCATAGGCTCCGCCCCCCTGACGAGCATCACAAAAATCGACGCTCA
AGTCAGAGGTGGCGAAACCCGACAGGACTATAAAGATACCAGGCGTTTCCCCCTGGAAGCTCCCTCGTGC
GCTCTCCTGTTCCGACCCTGCCGCTTACCGGATACCTGTCCGCCTTTCTCCCTTCGGGAAGCGTGGCGCT
TTCTCATAGCTCACGCTGTAGGTATCTCAGTTCGGTGTAGGTCGTTCGCTCCAAGCTGGGCTGTGTGCAC
GAACCCCCCGTTCAGCCCGACCGCTGCGCCTTATCCGGTAACTATCGTCTTGAGTCCAACCCGGTAAGAC
ACGACTTATCGCCACTGGCAGCAGCCACTGGTAACAGGATTAGCAGAGCGAGGTATGTAGGCGGTGCTAC
AGAGTTCTTGAAGTGGTGGCCTAACTACGGCTACACTAGAAGAACAGTATTTGGTATCTGCGCTCTGCTG
AAGCCAGTTACCTTCGGAAAAAGAGTTGGTAGCTCTTGATCCGGCAAACAAACCACCGCTGGTAGCGGTG
GTTTTTTTGTTTGCAAGCAGCAGATTACGCGCAGAAAAAAAGGATCTCAAGAAGATCCTTTGATCTTTTC
TACGGGGTCTGACGCTCAGTGGAACGAAAACTCACGTTAAGGGATTTTGGTCATGAGATTATCAAAAAGG
ATCTTCACCTAGATCCTTTTAAATTAAAAATGAAGTTTTAAATCAATCTAAAGTATATATGAGTAAACTT
GGTCTGACAGTTACCAATGCTTAATCAGTGAGGCACCTATCTCAGCGATCTGTCTATTTCGTTCATCCAT
AGTTGCCTGACTCCCCGTCGTGTAGATAACTACGATACGGGAGGGCTTACCATCTGGCCCCAGTGCTGCA
ATGATACCGCGAGACCCACGCTCACCGGCTCCAGATTTATCAGCAATAAACCAGCCAGCCGGAAGGGCCG
AGCGCAGAAGTGGTCCTGCAACTTTATCCGCCTCCATCCAGTCTATTAATTGTTGCCGGGAAGCTAGAGT
AAGTAGTTCGCCAGTTAATAGTTTGCGCAACGTTGTTGCCATTGCTACAGGCATCGTGGTGTCACGCTCG
TCGTTTGGTATGGCTTCATTCAGCTCCGGTTCCCAACGATCAAGGCGAGTTACATGATCCCCCATGTTGT
GCAAAAAAGCGGTTAGCTCCTTCGGTCCTCCGATCGTTGTCAGAAGTAAGTTGGCCGCAGTGTTATCACT
CATGGTTATGGCAGCACTGCATAATTCTCTTACTGTCATGCCATCCGTAAGATGCTTTTCTGTGACTGGT
GAGTACTCAACCAAGTCATTCTGAGAATAGTGTATGCGGCGACCGAGTTGCTCTTGCCCGGCGTCAATAC
GGGATAATACCGCGCCACATAGCAGAACTTTAAAAGTGCTCATCATTGGAAAACGTTCTTCGGGGCGAAA
ACTCTCAAGGATCTTACCGCTGTTGAGATCCAGTTCGATGTAACCCACTCGTGCACCCAACTGATCTTCA
GCATCTTTTACTTTCACCAGCGTTTCTGGGTGAGCAAAAACAGGAAGGCAAAATGCCGCAAAAAAGGGAA
TAAGGGCGACACGGAAATGTTGAATACTCATACTCTTCCTTTTTCAATATTATTGAAGCATTTATCAGGG
TTATTGTCTCATGAGCGGATACATATTTGAATGTATTTAGAAAAATAAACAAATAGGGGTTCCGCGCACA
TTTCCCCGAAAAGTGCCACCTGAC
Features (pLannotate 1.2.2; 33 found; start..end, strand, type, name):
     31..83      -  misc_feature   bom (fragment): basis of mobility region from pBR322
    238..617     +  enhancer       CMV enhancer: human cytomegalovirus immediate early enhancer
    618..817     +  promoter       CMV promoter: human cytomegalovirus (CMV) immediate early promoter
    835..1015    +  LTR            5' LTR (truncated): truncated 5' long terminal repeat (LTR) from HIV-1
   1062..1187    +  misc_feature   HIV-1 Ψ: packaging signal of human immunodeficiency virus type 1
   1171..1534    +  CDS            HIV-1 gag (fragment): gag protein from human immunodeficiency virus 1; gag
   1680..1913    +  misc_feature   RRE: The Rev response element (RRE) of HIV-1 allows for Rev-dependent mRNA export from the nucleus to the cytoplasm.
   2290..2390    +  CDS            Rev (fragment): human immunodeficiency virus 1 (HIV-1) Rev protein; rev; enhances nuclear export of unspliced and incompletely spliced viral mRNAs
   2440..2557    +  misc_feature   cPPT/CTS: central polypurine tract and central termination sequence of HIV-1
   2620..2686    +  CDS            small t antigen (fragment): SV40 (simian virus 40) small t antigen
   2693..3871    +  promoter       EF-1α promoter: strong constitutive promoter for human elongation factor EF-1α
   3888..3906    +  promoter       T7 promoter: promoter for bacteriophage T7 RNA polymerase
   3926..3962    -  misc_feature   MCS (fragment): pBluescript multiple cloning site
   4000..5208    +  CDS            MITF (fragment): MITF_HUMAN - Also known as BHLHE32. Experimental evidence at protein level: Swiss-Prot protein existence level 1. Transcription factor that regulates the expression of genes with essential roles in cell differentiation, proliferation and survival. Binds to M-boxes (5'-TCATGTG-3') and symmetrical DNA sequences (E-boxes) (5'-CACGTG-3') found in the promoters of target genes, such as BCL2 and tyrosinase (TYR). Plays an important role in melanocyte development by regulating the expression of tyrosinase (TYR) and tyrosinase-related protein 1 (TYRP1). Plays a critical role in the differentiation of
   5275..6297    +  CDS            hph: KHYB_ECOLX - Experimental evidence at protein level: Swiss-Prot protein existence level 1. The aminoglycoside phosphotransferases achieve inactivation of their antibiotic substrates by phosphorylation. Only phosphorylates hygromycin and closely related compounds such as demethyl analogs and destomycin. From Escherichia coli.
   6381..6494    +  CDS            nef (fragment): NEF_HV1LA - Experimental evidence at protein level: Swiss-Prot protein existence level 1. Extracellular Nef protein targets CD4(+) T-lymphocytes for apoptosis by interacting with CXCR4 surface receptors. From Human immunodeficiency virus type 1 group M subtype B (isolate Lai) (HIV-1).
   6492..6525    +  protein_bind   loxP: Cre-mediated recombination occurs in the 8-bp core sequence (GCATACAT). Cre recombinase
   6550..6730    +  LTR            5' LTR (truncated): truncated 5' long terminal repeat (LTR) from HIV-1
   6762..6986    +  polyA_signal   bGH poly(A) signal: bovine growth hormone polyadenylation signal
   6990..7011    +  promoter       SV40 promoter (fragment): SV40 enhancer and early promoter
   7032..7460    +  rep_origin     f1 ori (sequence partly withheld): f1 bacteriophage origin of replication; arrow indicates direction of (+) strand synthesis
   7474..7803    +  promoter       SV40 promoter: SV40 enhancer and early promoter
   7851..7898    +  promoter       EM7 promoter: synthetic bacterial promoter&nbsp
   7917..8291    +  CDS            BleoR: antibiotic-binding protein; Sh ble from Streptoalloteichus hindustanus; confers resistance to bleomycin, phleomycin, and Zeocin™
   8301..8426    +  CDS            ble (fragment): BLE_KLEPN - Experimental evidence at protein level: Swiss-Prot protein existence level 1. Binding protein with a strong affinity to the bleomycin family of antibiotics. Binds to CL990; an antimitotic-antibiotic compound. From Klebsiella pneumoniae.
   8421..8542    +  polyA_signal   SV40 poly(A) signal: SV40 polyadenylation signal
   8613..8635    -  protein_bind   lac operator (fragment): The lac repressor binds to the lac operator to inhibit transcription in E. coli. This inhibition can be relieved by adding lactose or isopropyl-β-D-thiogalactopyranoside (IPTG). lac repressor encoded by lacI
   8639..8669    -  promoter       lac promoter: promoter for the E. coli lac operon
   8684..8705    -  protein_bind   CAP binding site: CAP binding activates transcription in the presence of cAMP. E. coli catabolite activator protein
   8718..8810    -  CDS            lacI (fragment): lac repressor; lacI; The lac repressor binds to the lac operator to inhibit transcription in E. coli. This inhibition can be relieved by adding lactose or isopropyl-β-D-thiogalactopyranoside (IPTG).
   8993..9581    -  rep_origin     ori: high-copy-number ColE1/pMB1/pBR322/pUC origin of replication
   9752..10612   -  CDS            AmpR: β-lactamase; bla; confers resistance to ampicillin, carbenicillin, and related antibiotics
  10613..10717   -  promoter       AmpR promoter: bla
