>Addgene plasmid #120460 | EF1a_MITF_P2A_Hygro_Barcode | addgene full sequence | sequence record 234638 | Addgene NGS Result
GTCGACGGATCGGGAGATCTCCCGATCCCCTATGGTGCACTCTCAGTACAATCTGCTCTGATGCCGCATA
GTTAAGCCAGTATCTGCTCCCTGCTTGTGTGTTGGAGGTCGCTGAGTAGTGCGCGAGCAAAATTTAAGCT
ACAACAAGGCAAGGCTTGACCGACAATTGCATGAAGAATCTGCTTAGGGTTAGGCGTTTTGCGCTGCTTC
GCGATGTACGGGCCAGATATACGCGTTGACATTGATTATTGACTAGTTATTAATAGTAATCAATTACGGG
GTCATTAGTTCATAGCCCATATATGGAGTTCCGCGTTACATAACTTACGGTAAATGGCCCGCCTGGCTGA
CCGCCCAACGACCCCCGCCCATTGACGTCAATAATGACGTATGTTCCCATAGTAACGCCAATAGGGACTT
TCCATTGACGTCAATGGGTGGAGTATTTACGGTAAACTGCCCACTTGGCAGTACATCAAGTGTATCATAT
GCCAAGTACGCCCCCTATTGACGTCAATGACGGTAAATGGCCCGCCTGGCATTATGCCCAGTACATGACC
TTATGGGACTTTCCTACTTGGCAGTACATCTACGTATTAGTCATCGCTATTACCATGGTGATGCGGTTTT
GGCAGTACATCAATGGGCGTGGATAGCGGTTTGACTCACGGGGATTTCCAAGTCTCCACCCCATTGACGT
CAATGGGAGTTTGTTTTGGCACCAAAATCAACGGGACTTTCCAAAATGTCGTAACAACTCCGCCCCATTG
ACGCAAATGGGCGGTAGGCGTGTACGGTGGGAGGTCTATATAAGCAGCGCGTTTTGCCTGTACTGGGTCT
CTCTGGTTAGACCAGATCTGAGCCTGGGAGCTCTCTGGCTAACTAGGGAACCCACTGCTTAAGCCTCAAT
AAAGCTTGCCTTGAGTGCTTCAAGTAGTGTGTGCCCGTCTGTTGTGTGACTCTGGTAACTAGAGATCCCT
CAGACCCTTTTAGTCAGTGTGGAAAATCTCTAGCAGTGGCGCCCGAACAGGGACTTGAAAGCGAAAGGGA
AACCAGAGGAGCTCTCTCGACGCAGGACTCGGCTTGCTGAAGCGCGCACGGCAAGAGGCGAGGGGCGGCG
ACTGGTGAGTACGCCAAAAATTTTGACTAGCGGAGGCTAGAAGGAGAGAGATGGGTGCGAGAGCGTCAGT
ATTAAGCGGGGGAGAATTAGATCGCGATGGGAAAAAATTCGGTTAAGGCCAGGGGGAAAGAAAAAATATA
AATTAAAACATATAGTATGGGCAAGCAGGGAGCTAGAACGATTCGCAGTTAATCCTGGCCTGTTAGAAAC
ATCAGAAGGCTGTAGACAAATACTGGGACAGCTACAACCATCCCTTCAGACAGGATCAGAAGAACTTAGA
TCATTATATAATACAGTAGCAACCCTCTATTGTGTGCATCAAAGGATAGAGATAAAAGACACCAAGGAAG
CTTTAGACAAGATAGAGGAAGAGCAAAACAAAAGTAAGACCACCGCACAGCAAGCGGCCGCTGATCTTCA
GACCTGGAGGAGGAGATATGAGGGACAATTGGAGAAGTGAATTATATAAATATAAAGTAGTAAAAATTGA
ACCATTAGGAGTAGCACCCACCAAGGCAAAGAGAAGAGTGGTGCAGAGAGAAAAAAGAGCAGTGGGAATA
GGAGCTTTGTTCCTTGGGTTCTTGGGAGCAGCAGGAAGCACTATGGGCGCAGCGTCAATGACGCTGACGG
TACAGGCCAGACAATTATTGTCTGGTATAGTGCAGCAGCAGAACAATTTGCTGAGGGCTATTGAGGCGCA
ACAGCATCTGTTGCAACTCACAGTCTGGGGCATCAAGCAGCTCCAGGCAAGAATCCTGGCTGTGGAAAGA
TACCTAAAGGATCAACAGCTCCTGGGGATTTGGGGTTGCTCTGGAAAACTCATTTGCACCACTGCTGTGC
CTTGGAATGCTAGTTGGAGTAATAAATCTCTGGAACAGATTTGGAATCACACGACCTGGATGGAGTGGGA
CAGAGAAATTAACAATTACACAAGCTTAATACACTCCTTAATTGAAGAATCGCAAAACCAGCAAGAAAAG
AATGAACAAGAATTATTGGAATTAGATAAATGGGCAAGTTTGTGGAATTGGTTTAACATAACAAATTGGC
TGTGGTATATAAAATTATTCATAATGATAGTAGGAGGCTTGGTAGGTTTAAGAATAGTTTTTGCTGTACT
TTCTATAGTGAATAGAGTTAGGCAGGGATATTCACCATTATCGTTTCAGACCCACCTCCCAACCCCGAGG
GGACCCGACAGGCCCGAAGGAATAGAAGAAGAAGGTGGAGAGAGAGACAGAGACAGATCCATTCGATTAG
TGAACGGATCGGCACTGCGTGCGCCAATTCTGCAGACAAATGGCAGTATTCATCCACAATTTTAAAAGAA
AAGGGGGGATTGGGGGGTACAGTGCAGGGGAAAGAATAGTAGACATAATAGCAACAGACATACAAACTAA
AGAATTACAAAAACAAATTACAAAAATTCAAAATTTTCGGGTTTATTACAGGGACAGCAGAGATCCAGTT
TGGTTAATTAATCGATAAGCTTTGCAAAGATGGATAAAGTTTTAAACAGAGAGGAATCTTTGCAGCTAAT
GGACCTTCTAGGTCTTGAAAGGAGTGGGAATTGGCTCCGGTGCCCGTCAGTGGGCAGAGCGCACATCGCC
CACAGTCCCCGAGAAGTTGGGGGGAGGGGTCGGCAATTGAACCGGTGCCTAGAGAAGGTGGCGCGGGGTA
AACTGGGAAAGTGATGTCGTGTACTGGCTCCGCCTTTTTCCCGAGGGTGGGGGAGAACCGTATATAAGTG
CAGTAGTCGCCGTGAACGTTCTTTTTCGCAACGGGTTTGCCGCCAGAACACAGGTAAGTGCCGTGTGTGG
TTCCCGCGGGCCTGGCCTCTTTACGGGTTATGGCCCTTGCGTGCCTTGAATTACTTCCACCTGGCTGCAG
TACGTGATTCTTGATCCCGAGCTTCGGGTTGGAAGTGGGTGGGAGAGTTCGAGGCCTTGCGCTTAAGGAG
CCCCTTCGCCTCGTGCTTGAGTTGAGGCCTGGCCTGGGCGCTGGGGCCGCCGCGTGCGAATCTGGTGGCA
CCTTCGCGCCTGTCTCGCTGCTTTCGATAAGTCTCTAGCCATTTAAAATTTTTGATGACCTGCTGCGACG
CTTTTTTTCTGGCAAGATAGTCTTGTAAATGCGGGCCAAGATCTGCACACTGGTATTTCGGTTTTTGGGG
CCGCGGGCGGCGACGGGGCCCGTGCGTCCCAGCGCACATGTTCGGCGAGGCGGGGCCTGCGAGCGCGGCC
ACCGAGAATCGGACGGGGGTAGTCTCAAGCTGGCCGGCCTGCTCTGGTGCCTGGCCTCGCGCCGCCGTGT
ATCGCCCCGCCCTGGGCGGCAAGGCTGGCCCGGTCGGCACCAGTTGCGTGAGCGGAAAGATGGCCGCTTC
CCGGCCCTGCTGCAGGGAGCTCAAAATGGAGGACGCGGCGCTCGGGAGAGCGGGCGGGTGAGTCACCCAC
ACAAAGGAAAAGGGCCTTTCCGTCCTCAGCCGTCGCTTCATGTGACTCCACGGAGTACCGGGCGCCGTCC
AGGCACCTCGATTAGTTCTCGAGCTTTTGGAGTACGTCGTCTTTAGGTTGGGGGGAGGGGTTTTATGCGA
TGGAGTTTCCCCACACTGAGTGGGTGGAGACTGAAGTTAGGCCAGCTTGGCACTTGATGTAATTCTCCTT
GGAATTTGCCCTTTTTGAGTTTGGATCTTGGTTCATTCTCAAGCCTCAGACAGTGGTTCAAAGTTTTTTT
CTTCCATTTCAGGTGTCGTGAGGAATTAGCTTGGTACTAATACGACTCACTATAGGGAGACCCAAGCTGG
CTAGGTAAGCTTGATATCGAATTCCTGCAGCCCGGGGGATCCCGCCACCATGCTGGAAATGCTAGAATAT
AATCACTATCAGGTGCAGACCCACCTCGAAAACCCCACCAAGTACCACATACAGCAAGCCCAACGGCAGC
AGGTAAAGCAGTACCTTTCTACCACTTTAGCAAATAAACATGCCAACCAGGTCCTGAGCTTGCCATGTCC
AAACCAGCCTGGCGATCATGTCATGCCACCGGTGCCGGGGAGCAGCGCACCCAACAGCCCCATGGCTATG
CTTACGCTTAACTCCAACTGTGAAAAAGAGGGATTTTATAAGTTTGAAGAGCAAAACAGGGCAGAGAGCG
AGTGCCCAGGCATGAACACACATTCACGAGCGTCCTGTATGCAGATGGATGATGTAATCGATGACATCAT
TAGCCTAGAATCAAGTTATAATGAGGAAATCTTGGGCTTGATGGATCCTGCTTTGCAAATGGCAAATACG
TTGCCTGTCTCGGGAAACTTGATTGATCTTTATGGAAACCAAGGTCTGCCCCCACCAGGCCTCACCATCA
GCAACTCCTGTCCAGCCAACCTTCCCAACATAAAAAGGGAGCTCACAGAGTCTGAAGCAAGAGCACTGGC
CAAAGAGAGGCAGAAAAAGGACAATCACAACCTGATTGAACGAAGAAGAAGATTTAACATAAATGACCGC
ATTAAAGAACTAGGTACTTTGATTCCCAAGTCAAATGATCCAGACATGCGCTGGAACAAGGGAACCATCT
TAAAAGCATCCGTGGACTATATCCGAAAGTTGCAACGAGAACAGCAACGCGCAAAAGAACTTGAAAACCG
ACAGAAGAAACTGGAGCACGCCAACCGGCATTTGTTGCTCAGAATACAGGAACTTGAAATGCAGGCTCGA
GCTCATGGACTTTCCCTTATTCCATCCACGGGTCTCTGCTCTCCAGATTTGGTGAATCGGATCATCAAGC
AAGAACCCGTTCTTGAGAACTGCAGCCAAGACCTCCTTCAGCATCATGCAGACCTAACCTGTACAACAAC
TCTCGATCTCACGGATGGCACCATCACCTTCAACAACAACCTCGGAACTGGGACTGAGGCCAACCAAGCC
TATAGTGTCCCCACAAAAATGGGATCCAAACTGGAAGACATCCTGATGGACGACACCCTTTCTCCCGTCG
GTGTCACTGATCCACTCCTTTCCTCAGTGTCCCCCGGAGCTTCCAAAACAAGCAGCCGGAGGAGCAGTAT
GAGCATGGAAGAGACGGAGCACACTTGTGGATCCGGCGCAACAAACTTCTCTCAKCKGAGACAAGCCGGA
GATGTCGAAGAGAATCCTGGACCGATGAAAAAGCCTGAACTCACCGCGACGTCTGTCGAGAAGTTTCTGA
TCGAAAAGTTCGACAGCGTCTCCGACCTGATGCAGCTCTCGGAGGGCGAAGAATCTCGTGCTTTCAGCTT
CGATGTAGGAGGGCGTGGATATGTCCTGCGGGTAAATAGCTGCGCCGATGGTTTCTACAAAGATCGTTAT
GTTTATCGGCACTTTGCATCGGCCGCGCTCCCGATTCCGGAAGTGCTTGACATTGGGGAATTCAGCGAGA
GCCTGACCTATTGCATCTCCCGCCGTGCACAGGGTGTCACGTTGCAAGACCTGCCTGAAACCGAACTGCC
CGCTGTTCTGCAGCCGGTCGCGGAGGCCATGGATGCGATCGCTGCGGCCGATCTTAGCCAGACGAGCGGG
TTCGGCCCATTCGGACCGCAAGGAATCGGTCAATACACTACATGGCGTGATTTCATATGCGCGATTGCTG
ATCCCCATGTGTATCACTGGCAAACTGTGATGGACGACACCGTCAGTGCGTCCGTCGCGCAGGCTCTCGA
TGAGCTGATGCTTTGGGCCGAGGACTGCCCCGAAGTCCGGCACCTCGTGCACGCGGATTTCGGCTCCAAC
AATGTCCTGACGGACAATGGCCGCATAACAGCGGTCATTGACTGGAGCGAGGCGATGTTCGGGGATTCCC
AATACGAGGTCGCCAACATCTTCTTCTGGAGGCCGTGGTTGGCTTGTATGGAGCAGCAGACGCGCTACTT
CGAGCGGAGGCATCCGGAGCTTGCAGGATCGCCGCGGCTCCGGGCGTATATGCTCCGCATTGGTCTTGAC
CAACTCTATCAGAGCTTGGTTGACGGCAATTTCGATGATGCAGCTTGGGCGCAGGGTCGATGCGACGCAA
TCGTCCGATCCGGAGCCGGGACTGTCGGGCGTACACAAATCGCCCGCAGAAGCGCGGCCGTCTGGACCGA
TGGCTGTGTAGAAGTACTCGCCGATAGTGGAAACCGACGCCCCAGCACTCGTCCGAGGGCAAAGGAATAA
GTTAGAACTATTTCCTGGCTGTTACGCGTCCATAAAGCCACACTTTTCCTACTGACGGGCTTGTTAAACA
GTGAACCGCCCGCCCCACGACCCGCAGCGCCCGACCGAAAGGAGCGCACGACCCCATGCATCGAACAAAA
GAAAAGGGGGGACTGGAAGGGCTAATTCACTCCCAACGAAGACAAGATATCATAACTTCGTATAGCATAC
ATTATACGAAGTTATCGGCTAGCTGGTCCGGACTGTACTGGGTCTCTCTGGTTAGACCAGATCTGAGCCT
GGGAGCTCTCTGGCTAACTAGGGAACCCACTGCTTAAGCCTCAATAAAGCTTGCCTTGAGTGCTTCAAGT
AGTGTGTGCCCGTCTGTTGTGTGACTCTGGTAACTAGAGATCCCTCAGACCCTTTTAGTCAGTGTGGAAA
ATCTCTAGCAGGGCCCGTTTAAACCCGCTGATCAGCCTCGACTGTGCCTTCTAGTTGCCAGCCATCTGTT
GTTTGCCCCTCCCCCGTGCCTTCCTTGACCCTGGAAGGTGCCACTCCCACTGTCCTTTCCTAATAAAATG
AGGAAATTGCATCGCATTGTCTGAGTAGGTGTCATTCTATTCTGGGGGGTGGGGTGGGGCAGGACAGCAA
GGGGGAGGATTGGGAAGACAATAGCAGGCATGCTGGGGATGCGGTGGGCTCTATGGCTTCTGAGGCGGAA
AGAACCAGCTGGGGCTCTAGGGGGTATCCCC
[124 nt withheld, positions 7032-7155]
C
[91 nt withheld, positions 7157-7247]
A
[49 nt withheld, positions 7249-7297]
CCTTTGACGTTGGAGTCCACGTTCTTT
[37 nt withheld, positions 7325-7361]
ACCCTATCTCGGTCTATTCTTTTGATTTATAAGGGATTTTGCCGATTTCGGCCTATTGGTTAAAAAATGA
GCTGATTTAACAAAAATTTAACGCGAATTAATTCTGTGGAATGTGTGTCAGTTAGGGTGTGGAAAGTCCC
CAGGCTCCCCAGCAGGCAGAAGTATGCAAAGCATGCATCTCAATTAGTCAGCAACCAGGTGTGGAAAGTC
CCCAGGCTCCCCAGCAGGCAGAAGTATGCAAAGCATGCATCTCAATTAGTCAGCAACCATAGTCCCGCCC
CTAACTCCGCCCATCCCGCCCCTAACTCCGCCCAGTTCCGCCCATTCTCCGCCCCATGGCTGACTAATTT
TTTTTATTTATGCAGAGGCCGAGGCCGCCTCTGCCTCTGAGCTATTCCAGAAGTAGTGAGGAGGCTTTTT
TGGAGGCCTAGGCTTTTGCAAAAAGCTCCCGGGAGCTTGTATATCCATTTTCGGATCTGATCAGCACGTG
TTGACAATTAATCATCGGCATAGTATATCGGCATAGTATAATACGACAAGGTGAGGAACTAAACCATGGC
CAAGTTGACCAGTGCCGTTCCGGTGCTCACCGCGCGCGACGTCGCCGGAGCGGTCGAGTTCTGGACCGAC
CGGCTCGGGTTCTCCCGGGACTTCGTGGAGGACGACTTCGCCGGTGTGGTCCGGGACGACGTGACCCTGT
TCATCAGCGCGGTCCAGGACCAGGTGGTGCCGGACAACACCCTGGCCTGGGTGTGGGTGCGCGGCCTGGA
CGAGCTGTACGCCGAGTGGTCGGAGGTCGTGTCCACGAACTTCCGGGACGCCTCCGGGCCGGCCATGACC
GAGATCGGCGAGCAGCCGTGGGGGCGGGAGTTCGCCCTGCGCGACCCGGCCGGCAACTGCGTGCACTTCG
TGGCCGAGGAGCAGGACTGACACGTGCTACGAGATTTCGATTCCACCGCCGCCTTCTATGAAAGGTTGGG
CTTCGGAATCGTTTTCCGGGACGCCGGCTGGATGATCCTCCAGCGCGGGGATCTCATGCTGGAGTTCTTC
GCCCACCCCAACTTGTTTATTGCAGCTTATAATGGTTACAAATAAAGCAATAGCATCACAAATTTCACAA
ATAAAGCATTTTTTTCACTGCATTCTAGTTGTGGTTTGTCCAAACTCATCAATGTATCTTATCATGTCTG
TATACCGTCGACCTCTAGCTAGAGCTTGGCGTAATCATGGTCATAGCTGTTTCCTGTGTGAAATTGTTAT
CCGCTCACAATTCCACACAACATACGAGCCGGAAGCATAAAGTGTAAAGCCTGGGGTGCCTAATGAGTGA
GCTAACTCACATTAATTGCGTTGCGCTCACTGCCCGCTTTCCAGTCGGGAAACCTGTCGTGCCAGCTGCA
TTAATGAATCGGCCAACGCGCGGGGAGAGGCGGTTTGCGTATTGGGCGCTCTTCCGCTTCCTCGCTCACT
GACTCGCTGCGCTCGGTCGTTCGGCTGCGGCGAGCGGTATCAGCTCACTCAAAGGCGGTAATACGGTTAT
CCACAGAATCAGGGGATAACGCAGGAAAGAACATGTGAGCAAAAGGCCAGCAAAAGGCCAGGAACCGTAA
AAAGGCCGCGTTGCTGGCGTTTTTCCATAGGCTCCGCCCCCCTGACGAGCATCACAAAAATCGACGCTCA
AGTCAGAGGTGGCGAAACCCGACAGGACTATAAAGATACCAGGCGTTTCCCCCTGGAAGCTCCCTCGTGC
GCTCTCCTGTTCCGACCCTGCCGCTTACCGGATACCTGTCCGCCTTTCTCCCTTCGGGAAGCGTGGCGCT
TTCTCATAGCTCACGCTGTAGGTATCTCAGTTCGGTGTAGGTCGTTCGCTCCAAGCTGGGCTGTGTGCAC
GAACCCCCCGTTCAGCCCGACCGCTGCGCCTTATCCGGTAACTATCGTCTTGAGTCCAACCCGGTAAGAC
ACGACTTATCGCCACTGGCAGCAGCCACTGGTAACAGGATTAGCAGAGCGAGGTATGTAGGCGGTGCTAC
AGAGTTCTTGAAGTGGTGGCCTAACTACGGCTACACTAGAAGAACAGTATTTGGTATCTGCGCTCTGCTG
AAGCCAGTTACCTTCGGAAAAAGAGTTGGTAGCTCTTGATCCGGCAAACAAACCACCGCTGGTAGCGGTG
GTTTTTTTGTTTGCAAGCAGCAGATTACGCGCAGAAAAAAAGGATCTCAAGAAGATCCTTTGATCTTTTC
TACGGGGTCTGACGCTCAGTGGAACGAAAACTCACGTTAAGGGATTTTGGTCATGAGATTATCAAAAAGG
ATCTTCACCTAGATCCTTTTAAATTAAAAATGAAGTTTTAAATCAATCTAAAGTATATATGAGTAAACTT
GGTCTGACAGTTACCAATGCTTAATCAGTGAGGCACCTATCTCAGCGATCTGTCTATTTCGTTCATCCAT
AGTTGCCTGACTCCCCGTCGTGTAGATAACTACGATACGGGAGGGCTTACCATCTGGCCCCAGTGCTGCA
ATGATACCGCGAGACCCACGCTCACCGGCTCCAGATTTATCAGCAATAAACCAGCCAGCCGGAAGGGCCG
AGCGCAGAAGTGGTCCTGCAACTTTATCCGCCTCCATCCAGTCTATTAATTGTTGCCGGGAAGCTAGAGT
AAGTAGTTCGCCAGTTAATAGTTTGCGCAACGTTGTTGCCATTGCTACAGGCATCGTGGTGTCACGCTCG
TCGTTTGGTATGGCTTCATTCAGCTCCGGTTCCCAACGATCAAGGCGAGTTACATGATCCCCCATGTTGT
GCAAAAAAGCGGTTAGCTCCTTCGGTCCTCCGATCGTTGTCAGAAGTAAGTTGGCCGCAGTGTTATCACT
CATGGTTATGGCAGCACTGCATAATTCTCTTACTGTCATGCCATCCGTAAGATGCTTTTCTGTGACTGGT
GAGTACTCAACCAAGTCATTCTGAGAATAGTGTATGCGGCGACCGAGTTGCTCTTGCCCGGCGTCAATAC
GGGATAATACCGCGCCACATAGCAGAACTTTAAAAGTGCTCATCATTGGAAAACGTTCTTCGGGGCGAAA
ACTCTCAAGGATCTTACCGCTGTTGAGATCCAGTTCGATGTAACCCACTCGTGCACCCAACTGATCTTCA
GCATCTTTTACTTTCACCAGCGTTTCTGGGTGAGCAAAAACAGGAAGGCAAAATGCCGCAAAAAAGGGAA
TAAGGGCGACACGGAAATGTTGAATACTCATACTCTTCCTTTTTCAATATTATTGAAGCATTTATCAGGG
TTATTGTCTCATGAGCGGATACATATTTGAATGTATTTAGAAAAATAAACAAATAGGGGTTCCGCGCACA
TTTCCCCGAAAAGTGCCACCTGAC
Features (pLannotate 1.2.2; 33 found; start..end, strand, type, name):
     31..83      -  misc_feature   bom (fragment): basis of mobility region from pBR322
    238..617     +  enhancer       CMV enhancer: human cytomegalovirus immediate early enhancer
    618..817     +  promoter       CMV promoter: human cytomegalovirus (CMV) immediate early promoter
    835..1015    +  LTR            5' LTR (truncated): truncated 5' long terminal repeat (LTR) from HIV-1
   1062..1187    +  misc_feature   HIV-1 Ψ: packaging signal of human immunodeficiency virus type 1
   1171..1534    +  CDS            HIV-1 gag (fragment): gag protein from human immunodeficiency virus 1; gag
   1680..1913    +  misc_feature   RRE: The Rev response element (RRE) of HIV-1 allows for Rev-dependent mRNA export from the nucleus to the cytoplasm.
   2290..2390    +  CDS            Rev (fragment): human immunodeficiency virus 1 (HIV-1) Rev protein; rev; enhances nuclear export of unspliced and incompletely spliced viral mRNAs
   2440..2557    +  misc_feature   cPPT/CTS: central polypurine tract and central termination sequence of HIV-1
   2620..2686    +  CDS            small t antigen (fragment): SV40 (simian virus 40) small t antigen
   2693..3871    +  promoter       EF-1α promoter: strong constitutive promoter for human elongation factor EF-1α
   3888..3906    +  promoter       T7 promoter: promoter for bacteriophage T7 RNA polymerase
   3926..3962    -  misc_feature   MCS (fragment): pBluescript multiple cloning site
   4000..5208    +  CDS            MITF (fragment): MITF_HUMAN - Also known as BHLHE32. Experimental evidence at protein level: Swiss-Prot protein existence level 1. Transcription factor that regulates the expression of genes with essential roles in cell differentiation, proliferation and survival. Binds to M-boxes (5'-TCATGTG-3') and symmetrical DNA sequences (E-boxes) (5'-CACGTG-3') found in the promoters of target genes, such as BCL2 and tyrosinase (TYR). Plays an important role in melanocyte development by regulating the expression of tyrosinase (TYR) and tyrosinase-related protein 1 (TYRP1). Plays a critical role in the differentiation of
   5275..6297    +  CDS            hph: KHYB_ECOLX - Experimental evidence at protein level: Swiss-Prot protein existence level 1. The aminoglycoside phosphotransferases achieve inactivation of their antibiotic substrates by phosphorylation. Only phosphorylates hygromycin and closely related compounds such as demethyl analogs and destomycin. From Escherichia coli.
   6381..6494    +  CDS            nef (fragment): NEF_HV1LA - Experimental evidence at protein level: Swiss-Prot protein existence level 1. Extracellular Nef protein targets CD4(+) T-lymphocytes for apoptosis by interacting with CXCR4 surface receptors. From Human immunodeficiency virus type 1 group M subtype B (isolate Lai) (HIV-1).
   6492..6525    +  protein_bind   loxP: Cre-mediated recombination occurs in the 8-bp core sequence (GCATACAT). Cre recombinase
   6550..6730    +  LTR            5' LTR (truncated): truncated 5' long terminal repeat (LTR) from HIV-1
   6762..6986    +  polyA_signal   bGH poly(A) signal: bovine growth hormone polyadenylation signal
   6990..7011    +  promoter       SV40 promoter (fragment): SV40 enhancer and early promoter
   7032..7460    +  rep_origin     f1 ori (sequence partly withheld): f1 bacteriophage origin of replication; arrow indicates direction of (+) strand synthesis
   7474..7803    +  promoter       SV40 promoter: SV40 enhancer and early promoter
   7851..7898    +  promoter       EM7 promoter: synthetic bacterial promoter&nbsp
   7917..8291    +  CDS            BleoR: antibiotic-binding protein; Sh ble from Streptoalloteichus hindustanus; confers resistance to bleomycin, phleomycin, and Zeocin™
   8301..8426    +  CDS            ble (fragment): BLE_KLEPN - Experimental evidence at protein level: Swiss-Prot protein existence level 1. Binding protein with a strong affinity to the bleomycin family of antibiotics. Binds to CL990; an antimitotic-antibiotic compound. From Klebsiella pneumoniae.
   8421..8542    +  polyA_signal   SV40 poly(A) signal: SV40 polyadenylation signal
   8613..8635    -  protein_bind   lac operator (fragment): The lac repressor binds to the lac operator to inhibit transcription in E. coli. This inhibition can be relieved by adding lactose or isopropyl-β-D-thiogalactopyranoside (IPTG). lac repressor encoded by lacI
   8639..8669    -  promoter       lac promoter: promoter for the E. coli lac operon
   8684..8705    -  protein_bind   CAP binding site: CAP binding activates transcription in the presence of cAMP. E. coli catabolite activator protein
   8718..8810    -  CDS            lacI (fragment): lac repressor; lacI; The lac repressor binds to the lac operator to inhibit transcription in E. coli. This inhibition can be relieved by adding lactose or isopropyl-β-D-thiogalactopyranoside (IPTG).
   8993..9581    -  rep_origin     ori: high-copy-number ColE1/pMB1/pBR322/pUC origin of replication
   9752..10612   -  CDS            AmpR: β-lactamase; bla; confers resistance to ampicillin, carbenicillin, and related antibiotics
  10613..10717   -  promoter       AmpR promoter: bla
