[The description below was written by a language model from this plasmid's Addgene catalogue record and pLannotate feature annotations shown in this document.]
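Description:
EF1a_MITF_P2A_Hygro_Barcode is a lentiviral transfer plasmid for constitutive expression of human MITF, a basic helix-loop-helix transcription factor central to melanocyte development, in mammalian cells. The backbone is not named in the record. In bacteria, the plasmid is maintained through a high-copy ColE1/pUC-type origin and selected with ampicillin via AmpR. An f1 origin is also present. Outside the viral region, the backbone carries an SV40/EM7-driven BleoR (Zeocin resistance) cassette with an SV40 poly(A) signal.

The viral genome has a third-generation-style layout. A CMV enhancer/promoter is fused to a truncated HIV-1 5' LTR to drive genomic RNA production in packaging cells. This is followed by the Ψ packaging signal with a gag fragment, the RRE for Rev-dependent nuclear export, and the cPPT/CTS, which aids nuclear import. A truncated 3' LTR preceded by a loxP site, and then a bGH poly(A) signal, close the unit.

Within this frame, the EF-1α promoter drives the MITF coding sequence (about 1.2 kb, inserted by Gibson assembly between retained BamHI sites). According to the construct name, MITF is linked through a P2A self-cleaving peptide to the hygromycin phosphotransferase gene (hph). The P2A itself is not annotated, although a short gap between the two reading frames is consistent with it. A single transcript therefore yields both MITF and hygromycin resistance for selecting transduced cells.

The barcode is likewise not annotated in the feature table, so its position is not stated. The record describes it as a transcribed tag that lets the overexpressed factor be identified in single-cell RNA-seq data. The associated work used such vectors in pooled transcription factor overexpression screens with paired fitness and single-cell transcriptomic readouts to study cellular reprogramming.
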