Addgene plasmid #120460: EF1a_MITF_P2A_Hygro_Barcode
Purpose: Barcoded lentiviral vector to express MITF in mammalian cells under control of EF1a promoter. Barcoded for transcript detection in single cell RNA-seq.
Depositing lab: Prashant Mali. Depositing organization: University of California, San Diego (UCSD). Publication: Mapping Cellular Reprogramming via Pooled Overexpression Screens with Paired Fitness and Single-Cell RNA-Sequencing Readout. Parekh U, Wu Y, Zhao D, Worlikar A, Shah N, Zhang K, Mali P. Cell Syst. 2018 Nov 12. pii: S2405-4712(18)30433-2. doi: 10.1016/j.cels.2018.10.008. PubMed 30448000.
Backbone
  Vector backbone: Unknown
  Backbone size w/o insert (bp): 9514
  Vector type: Lentiviral
  Selectable markers: Hygromycin
Growth in bacteria
  Bacterial resistance: Ampicillin, 100 μg/mL
  Growth temperature: 37°C
  Growth strain: Stbl3
  Copy number: High Copy
Gene/Insert
  Gene/Insert name: MITF
  Species: H. sapiens (human)
  Insert size (bp): 1239
  Entrez Gene: MITF (a.k.a. CMM8, COMMAD, MI, MITF-A, WS2, WS2A, bHLHe32)
  Promoter: EF1a
  Cloning method: Gibson Cloning
  Sequencing primers: 5′ 5'-ttctcaagcctcagacagtgg-3'
Terms and licenses: Academic/Nonprofit Terms; Industry Terms: Not Available to Industry
Depositor comments: 5' cloning site: BamHI (not destroyed), 3' cloning site: BamHI (not destroyed).
How to cite: EF1a_MITF_P2A_Hygro_Barcode was a gift from Prashant Mali (Addgene plasmid # 120460 ; http://n2t.net/addgene:120460 ; RRID:Addgene_120460)
