>Addgene plasmid #120460 | EF1a_MITF_P2A_Hygro_Barcode | depositor partial sequence | sequence record 228748 | MITF gene
ATGCTGGAAATGCTAGAATATAATCACTATCAGGTGCAGACCCACCTCGAAAACCCCACCAAGTACCACA
TACAGCAAGCCCAACGGCAGCAGGTAAAGCAGTACCTTTCTACCACTTTAGCAAATAAACATGCCAACCA
AGTCCTGAGCTTGCCATGTCCAAACCAGCCTGGCGATCATGTCATGCCACCGGTGCCGGGGAGCAGCGCA
CCCAACAGCCCCATGGCTATGCTTACGCTTAACTCCAACTGTGAAAAAGAGGGATTTTATAAGTTTGAAG
AGCAAAACAGGGCAGAGAGCGAGTGCCCAGGCATGAACACACATTCACGAGCGTCCTGTATGCAGATGGA
TGATGTAATCGATGACATCATTAGCCTAGAATCAAGTTATAATGAGGAAATCTTGGGCTTGATGGATCCT
GCTTTGCAAATGGCAAATACGTTGCCTGTCTCGGGAAACTTGATTGATCTTTATGGAAACCAAGGTCTGC
CCCCACCAGGCCTCACCATCAGCAACTCCTGTCCAGCCAACCTTCCCAACATAAAAAGGGAGCTCACAGA
GTCTGAAGCAAGAGCACTGGCCAAAGAGAGGCAGAAAAAGGACAATCACAACCTGATTGAACGAAGAAGA
AGATTTAACATAAATGACCGCATTAAAGAACTAGGTACTTTGATTCCCAAGTCAAATGATCCAGACATGC
GCTGGAACAAGGGAACCATCTTAAAAGCATCCGTGGACTATATCCGAAAGTTGCAACGAGAACAGCAACG
CGCAAAAGAACTTGAAAACCGACAGAAGAAACTGGAGCACGCCAACCGGCATTTGTTGCTCAGAATACAG
GAACTTGAAATGCAGGCTCGAGCTCATGGACTTTCCCTTATTCCATCCACGGGTCTCTGCTCTCCAGATT
TGGTGAATCGGATCATCAAGCAAGAACCCGTTCTTGAGAACTGCAGCCAAGACCTCCTTCAGCATCATGC
AGACCTAACCTGTACAACAACTCTCGATCTCACGGATGGCACCATCACCTTCAACAACAACCTCGGAACT
GGGACTGAGGCCAACCAAGCCTATAGTGTCCCCACAAAAATGGGATCCAAACTGGAAGACATCCTGATGG
ACGACACCCTTTCTCCCGTCGGTGTCACTGATCCACTCCTTTCCTCAGTGTCCCCCGGAGCTTCCAAAAC
AAGCAGCCGGAGGAGCAGTATGAGCATGGAAGAGACGGAGCACACTTGT
