>Addgene plasmid #120460 | EF1a_MITF_P2A_Hygro_Barcode | depositor partial sequence | sequence record 228749 | MITF barcode
TCCATAAAGCCACACTTTTC
